>Addgene plasmid #211171 | pBiT3.1-C_NUP43:1-380 | addgene full sequence | sequence record 425870 | Addgene NGS Result
AAGACGCGTTAATTAAGACGTCGGCAGTGAAAAAAATGCTTTATTTGTGAAATTTGTGATGCTATTGCTT
TATTTGTAACCATTATAAGCTGCAATAAACAAGTTAACAACAACAATTGCATTCATTTTATGTTTCAGGT
TCAGGGGGAGGTGTGGGAGGTTTTTTAAAGCAAGTAAAACCTCTACAAATGTGGTATGGCTGATTATGAT
CCGCGGCCGCAATACGTCGACGTTATCAGCTGACTTCGTACGAGAGCCTAGGATTATGGCGCGCCACTAG
TTATTAATAGTAATCAATTACGGGGTCATTAGTTCATAGCCCATATATGGAGTTCCGCGTTACATAACTT
ACGGTAAATGGCCCGCCTGGCTGACCGCCCAACGACCCCCGCCCATTGACGTCAATAATGACGTATGTTC
CCATAGTAACGCCAATAGGGACTTTCCATTGACGTCAATGGGTGGAGTATTTACGGTAAACTGCCCACTT
GGCAGTACATCAAGTGTATCATATGCCAAGTCCGCCCCCTATTGACGTCAATGACGGTAAATGGCCCGCC
TGGCATTATGCCCAGTACATGACCTTACGGGACTTTCCTACTTGGCAGTACATCTACGTATTAGTCATCG
CTATTACCATGGTGATGCGGTTTTGGCAGTACACCAATGGGCGTGGATAGCGGTTTGACTCACGGGGATT
TCCAAGTCTCCACCCCATTGACGTCAATGGGAGTTTGTTTTGGCACCAAAATCAACGGGACTTTCCAAAA
TGTCGTAATAACCCCGCCCCGTTGACGCAAATGGGCGGTAGGCGTGTACGGTGGGAGGTCTATATAAGCA
GAGCTGGTTTAGTGAACCGTCAGATCACTAGAATCTTTATTGCGGTAGTTTATCACAGTTAAATTGCTAA
CGCAGTCAGTGCTTCTGACACAACAGTCTCGAACTTAAGCTGCAGAAGTTGGTCGTGAGGCACTGGGCAG
GTAAGTATCAAGGTTACAAGACAGGTTTAAGGAGACCAATAGAAACTGGGCTTGTCGAGACAGAGAAGAC
TCTTGCGTTTCTGATAGGCACCTATTGGTCTTACTGACATCCACTTTGCCTTTCTCTCCACAGGTGTCCA
CTCCCAGTTCAATTACAGCTCTTAAGGCTAGAGTATTAATACGACTCACTATAGGGGCGATCGCAACAAG
CTTCGGGAAGATCTGGAGCTAGCGGCGGGGGATCCGGTGGGAATTCGACACCATGGAGGAAATTTATGCG
AAGTTTGTGTCCCAGAAAATCAGCAAAACCCGCTGGCGACCGCTGCCTCCGGGAAGTTTACAGACCGCGG
AGACGTTCGCTACAGGATCTTGGGACAATGAGGAAAATTATATTTCACTGTGGTCTATTGGAGATTTTGG
AAACTTGGACTCTGATGGAGGGTTTGAAGGAGACCATCAGTTATTGTGTGATATCAGACACCATGGTGAT
GTAATGGATTTACAGTTTTTTGACCAGGAAAGAATTGTCGCTGCTTCATCAACAGGATGTGTAACAGTTT
TCCTTCACCATCCAAATAACCAGACTCTGTCAGTCAACCAGCAGTGGACTACAGCTCACTACCACACAGG
CCCTGGCAGTCCTTCCTATAGCAGTGCACCATGTACAGGTGTTGTGTGCAACAACCCAGAAATCGTTACA
GTTGGAGAGGATGGTCGAATAAATCTCTTCAGAGCTGATCACAAGGAAGCTGTAAGAACCATAGACAATG
CAGATAGTAGTACACTCCATGCTGTAACCTTTCTTCGAACTCCTGAGATTCTTACTGTAAATTCAATTGG
ACAGTTGAAAATATGGGATTTCAGACAACAAGGAAATGAGCCTTCTCAGATATTGTCACTGACTGGTGAC
CGAGTGCCACTCCACTGTGTTGATAGACATCCCAACCAACAGCATGTTGTAGCTACTGGTGGCCAAGATG
GAATGTTGAGTATTTGGGATGTTAGACAAGGTACTATGCCTGTATCTCTGCTGAAGGCTCATGAAGCTGA
AATGTGGGAAGTTCACTTTCACCCATCCAACCCAGAACATCTTTTTACCTGCTCTGAAGATGGATCCCTC
TGGCACTGGGATGCTTCCACAGATGTACCTGAAAAGTCGTCACTCTTTCACCAAGGAGGAAGAAGCAGTA
CTTTTTTGTCTCATAGCATTAGTAACCAAGCTAATGTTCACCAGTCTGTCATTAGCTCCTGGCTCAGCAC
TGATCCTGCAAAAGACCGAATTGAAATCACAAGCTTACTTCCCAGTAGGTCTCTGTCTGTGAACACTTTG
GATGTTTTAGGTCCTTGTCTTGTTTGTGGAACCGATGCAGAAGCAATTTATGTTACTAGACATCTTTTTT
CGGGCTCGAGCGGTGGGAGCTCCGGTGTGAGCGGCTGGCGGCTGTTCAAGAAGATTAGCTAAGTTTAAAC
GGCCGCGACTCTAGACTGCAGGCATGCAAGCTGATTTGGCTGCTGCCACCGCTGAGCAAGGCCGCTTCGA
GCAGACATGATAAGATACATTGATGAGTTTGGACAAACCACAACTAGAATGCAGTGAAAAAAATGCTTTA
TTTGTGAAATTTGTGATGCTATTGCTTTATTTGTAACCATTATAAGCTGCAATAAACAAGTTAACAACAA
CAATTGCATTCATTTTATGTTTCAGGTTCAGGGGGAGATGTGGGAGGTTTTTTTAAGCAAGTAAAACCTC
TACAAATGTGGTAAAATCTTAATTAAGACTTCTAATATAACTTCGTATAGCATACATTATACGAAGTTAT
GGTTCCACTGTTGACAATTAATCATCGGCATAGTATATCGGCATAGTATAATACGACAAGGTGAGGAACT
AAACCCAGGAGGCAGATCATGATTGAACAAGATGGATTGCACGCAGGTTCTCCGGCCGCTTGGGTGGAGA
GGCTATTCGGCTATGACTGGGCACAACAGACAATCGGCTGCTCTGATGCCGCCGTGTTCCGGCTGTCAGC
GCAGGGGCGCCCGGTTCTTTTTGTCAAGACCGACCTGTCCGGTGCCCTGAATGAACTGCAGGACGAGGCA
GCGCGGCTATCGTGGCTGGCCACGACGGGCGTTCCTTGCGCAGCTGTGCTCGACGTTGTCACTGAAGCGG
GAAGGGACTGGCTGCTATTGGGCGAAGTGCCGGGGCAGGATCTCCTGTCATCTCACCTTGCTCCTGCCGA
GAAAGTATCCATCATGGCTGATGCAATGCGGCGGCTGCATACGCTTGATCCGGCTACCTGCCCATTCGAC
CACCAAGCGAAACATCGCATCGAGCGAGCACGTACTCGGATGGAAGCCGGTCTTGTCGATCAGGATGATC
TGGACGAAGAGCATCAGGGGCTCGCGCCAGCCGAACTGTTCGCCAGGCTCAAGGCGCGCATGCCCGACGG
CGAGGATCTCGTCGTGACCCATGGCGATGCCTGCTTGCCGAATATCATGGTGGAAAATGGCCGCTTTTCT
GGATTCATCGACTGTGGCCGGCTGGGTGTGGCGGACCGCTATCAGGACATAGCGTTGGCTACCCGTGATA
TTGCTGAAGAGCTTGGCGGCGAATGGGCTGACCGCTTCCTCGTGCTTTACGGTATCGCCGCTCCCGATTC
GCAGCGCATCGCCTTCTATCGCCTTCTTGACGAGTTCTTCTGATTCGAAATGACCGACCAAGCGACGCCC
AACCGGTATCAGCTCACTCAAAGGCGGTAATACGGTTATCCACAGAATCAGGGGATAACGCAGGAAAGAA
CATGTGAGCAAAAGGCCAGCAAAAGGCCAGGAACCGTAAAAAGGCCGCGTTGCTGGCGTTTTTCCATAGG
CTCCGCCCCCCTGACGAGCATCACAAAAATCGACGCTCAAGTCAGAGGTGGCGAAACCCGACAGGACTAT
AAAGATACCAGGCGTTTCCCCCTGGAAGCTCCCTCGTGCGCTCTCCTGTTCCGACCCTGCCGCTTACCGG
ATACCTGTCCGCCTTTCTCCCTTCGGGAAGCGTGGCGCTTTCTCATAGCTCACGCTGTAGGTATCTCAGT
TCGGTGTAGGTCGTTCGCTCCAAGCTGGGCTGTGTGCACGAACCCCCCGTTCAGCCCGACCGCTGCGCCT
TATCCGGTAACTATCGTCTTGAGTCCAACCCGGTAAGACACGACTTATCGCCACTGGCAGCAGCCACTGG
TAACAGGATTAGCAGAGCGAGGTATGTAGGCGGTGCTACAGAGTTCTTGAAGTGGTGGCCTAACTACGGC
TACACTAGAAGGACAGTATTTGGTATCTGCGCTCTGCTGAAGCCAGTTACCTTCGGAAAAAGAGTTGGTA
GCTCTTGATCCGGCAAACAAACCACCGCTGGTAGCGGTGGTTTTTTTGTTTGCAAGCAGCAGATTACGCG
CAGAAAAAAAGGATTTCAAGAAGATCCTTTGATCTTTTCTACGGGGTCTGACGCTCAGTGGAACGAAAAC
TCACGTTAAGGGATTTTGGTCATGAGATTATCAAAAAGGATCTTCACCTAGATCCTTTTATAGTCCGGAA
TCGTCACACAAAAAACCAACACACAGATGTAATGAAAATAAAGATATTTTATTGCGGCCATCGTGATGGC
TAGAGTTTAGCCCTCCCACACATAACCAGAGGGCAGCAATTCACGAATCCCAACTGCCGTCGGCTGTCCA
TCACTGTCCTTCACTATGGCTTTGATCCCAGGATGCAGATCGAGAAGCACCTGTCGGCACCGTCCGCAGG
GGCTCAAGATGCCCCTGTTCTCATTTCCGATCGCGACGATACAAGTCAGGTTGCCAGCTGCCGCAGCAGC
AGCAGTGCCCAGCACCACGAGTTCTGCACAAGGTCCCCCAGTAAAATGATATACATTGACACCAGTGAAG
ATGCGGCCGTCGCTAGAGAGAGCTGCGCTGGCGACGCTGTAGTCTTCAGAGATGGGGATGCTGTTGATTG
TAGCCGTTGCTCTTTCAATGAGGGTGGATTCTTCTTGAGACAAAGGCTTGGCCATGGTGGCGCTAGTGTC
AGAAGAATCGAGCTTTTTGCAAAAGCCTAGGCCTCCAAAAAAGCCTCCTCACTACTTCTGGAATAGCTCA
GAGGCCGAGGCGGCCTCGGCCTCTGCATAAATAAAAAAAATTAGTCAGCCATGGGGCGGAGAATGGGCGG
AACTGGGCGGAGTTAGGGGCGGGATGGGCGGAGTTAGGGGCGGGACTATGGTTGCTGACTAATTGAGATG
CATGCTTTGCATACTTCTGCCTGCTGGGGAGCCTGGGGACTTTCCACACCTGGTTGCTGACTAATTGAGA
TGCATGCTTTGCATACTTCTGCCTGCTGGGGAGCCTGGGGACTTTCCACACCCTAACTGACACACATTCC
ACAGCTGGTTCTTTCCGCCTCAGAAGGTACCTAACCAAGTTCCTCTTTCAGAGGTTATTTCAGGCCATGG
TGCTGCGC
Features (pLannotate 1.2.2; 17 found; start..end, strand, type, name):
     24..105     -  polyA_signal   SV40 poly(A) signal: SV40 polyadenylation signal
    128..211     -  CDS            large T antigen (fragment): large T antigen from SV40 (simian virus 40)
    276..641     +  enhancer       CMV enhancer: human cytomegalovirus immediate early enhancer
    643..842     +  promoter       CMV promoter: human cytomegalovirus (CMV) immediate early promoter
    981..1113    +  intron         chimeric intron: chimera between introns from human β-globin and immunoglobulin heavy chain genes
   1157..1175    +  promoter       T7 promoter: promoter for bacteriophage T7 RNA polymerase
   1243..2382    +  CDS            NUP43: NUP43_HUMAN - Experimental evidence at protein level: Swiss-Prot protein existence level 1. Component of the Nup107-160 subcomplex of the nuclear pore complex (NPC). The Nup107-160 subcomplex is required for the assembly of a functional NPC. The Nup107-160 subcomplex is also required for normal kinetochore microtubule attachment, mitotic progression and chromosome segregation. From Homo sapiens (Human).
   2478..2505    +  CDS            SET1 (fragment): solubility-enhancement tag derived from T7 phage gene 10B
   2531..2652    -  polyA_signal   SV40 poly(A) signal: SV40 polyadenylation signal
   2675..2743    -  CDS            large T antigen (fragment): large T antigen from SV40 (simian virus 40)
   2767..2800    +  protein_bind   loxP: Cre-mediated recombination occurs in the 8-bp core sequence (GCATACAT). Cre recombinase
   2810..2857    +  promoter       EM7 promoter: synthetic bacterial promoter&nbsp
   2889..3680    +  CDS            neo: KKA2_KLEPN - Also known as kan, nptII. Experimental evidence at protein level: Swiss-Prot protein existence level 1. Resistance to kanamycin, neomycin, paromomycin, ribostamycin, butirosin and gentamicin B. From Klebsiella pneumoniae.
   3841..4429    -  rep_origin     ori: high-copy-number ColE1/pMB1/pBR322/pUC origin of replication
   4555..4603    -  polyA_signal   poly(A) signal: synthetic polyadenylation signal
   4627..5025    -  CDS            BSD: blasticidin S deaminase; Aspergillus terreus BSD; confers resistance to blasticidin
   5056..5413    -  promoter       SV40 promoter: SV40 enhancer and early promoter
