[The description below was written by a language model from this plasmid's Addgene catalogue record and pLannotate feature annotations shown in this document.]
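Description:
pBiT3.1-C_NUP43:1-380 is a mammalian expression plasmid built on Promega's pBiT3.1-C backbone. It carries full-length, wild-type human NUP43 (residues M1–S380, a 1,140 bp insert derived from a Mammalian Gene Collection clone) fused at its C terminus to a HiBiT tag through a short glycine/serine linker. NUP43 is a WD40-repeat component of the Nup107-160 subcomplex of the nuclear pore complex. The coding sequence was inserted by ligation-independent cloning between EcoRI and XhoI sites, both of which are retained. Transcription is driven by the CMV immediate-early enhancer and promoter, followed by a chimeric β-globin/immunoglobulin intron that aids mRNA processing, and it terminates at an SV40 polyadenylation signal. A T7 promoter just upstream of the insert serves as a sequencing primer site and could support in vitro transcription.

The plasmid is propagated in E. coli from a high-copy ColE1/pUC-type origin under kanamycin selection, provided by a neo (nptII) gene behind the bacterial EM7 promoter; a loxP site lies just upstream of this cassette. The catalogue lists neomycin/G418 as the mammalian selectable marker. The annotated sequence, however, shows the only dedicated mammalian selection cassette to be an SV40 early promoter driving blasticidin S deaminase with a synthetic poly(A) signal, so the two sources do not fully agree on this point. The short "SET1" and large T antigen fragments in the table are probably annotation artefacts of vector and SV40 poly(A) sequence.

HiBiT is a small peptide that complements LgBiT to reconstitute NanoLuc luciferase. The construct therefore suits luminescent detection or quantification of NUP43 in cells, in keeping with its origin in a study of the ligandability of WD40 repeat proteins.
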