Addgene plasmid #211171: pBiT3.1-C_NUP43:1-380
Purpose: Mammalian expression of full-length human NUP43. C-terminal HiBiT tag.
Depositing lab: Cheryl Arrowsmith. Depositing organization: University of Toronto. Publication: A Target Class Ligandability Evaluation of WD40 Repeat-Containing Proteins. Ackloo S, Li F, Szewczyk M, Seitova A, Loppnau P, Zeng H, Xu J, Ahmad S, Arnautova YA, Baghaie AJ, Beldar S, Bolotokova A, Centrella PA, Chau I, Clark MA, Cuozzo JW, Dehghani-Tafti S, Disch JS, Dong A, Dumas A, Feng JA, Ghiabi P, Gibson E, Gilmer J, Goldman B, Green SR, Guie MA, Guilinger JP, Harms N, Herasymenko O, Houliston S, Hutchinson A, Kearnes S, Keefe AD, Kimani SW, Kramer T, Kutera M, Kwak HA, Lento C, Li Y, Liu J, Loup J, Machado RAC, Mulhern CJ, Perveen S, Righetto GL, Riley P, Shrestha S, Sigel EA, Silva M, Sintchak MD, Slakman BL, Taylor RD, Thompson J, Torng W, Underkoffler C, von Rechenberg M, Walsh RT, Watson I, Wilson DJ, Wolf E, Yadav M, Yazdi AK, Zhang J, Zhang Y, Santhakumar V, Edwards AM, Barsyte-Lovejoy D, Schapira M, Brown PJ, Halabelian L, Arrowsmith CH. J Med Chem. 2025 Jan 23;68(2):1092-1112. doi: 10.1021/acs.jmedchem.4c02010. Epub 2024 Nov 4. PubMed 39495097.
Backbone
  Vector backbone: pBiT3.1-C
  Backbone manufacturer: Promega
  Vector type: Mammalian Expression
  Selectable markers: Neomycin (select with G418)
Growth in bacteria
  Bacterial resistance: Kanamycin, 50 μg/mL
  Growth temperature: 37°C
  Growth strain: DH5alpha
  Copy number: High Copy
Gene/Insert
  Gene/Insert name: NUP43:M1-S380
  Species: H. sapiens (human)
  Insert size (bp): 1140
  Mutation: wild type
  Entrez Gene: NUP43 (a.k.a. bA350J20.1, p42)
  Promoter: CMV
  Tag / fusion protein: GSSGGSSGVSGWRLFKKIS (C terminal on insert)
  Cloning method: Ligation Independent Cloning
  Sequencing primers: 5′ T7; 3′ TTGCTCAGCGGTGGCAGCAG
Resource information
  A portion of this plasmid was derived from a plasmid made by: Mammalian Gene Collection (BC065028)
Terms and licenses: Academic/Nonprofit Terms; Industry Terms: Not Available to Industry
Depositor comments: 5' Cloning Site: EcoR1 (not destroyed), 3' Cloning Site: Xho1 (not destroyed).
How to cite: pBiT3.1-C_NUP43:1-380 was a gift from Cheryl Arrowsmith (Addgene plasmid # 211171 ; http://n2t.net/addgene:211171 ; RRID:Addgene_211171)
