>Addgene plasmid #211171 | pBiT3.1-C_NUP43:1-380 | depositor partial sequence | sequence record 411820 | Insert sequence
ATGGAGGAAATTTATGCGAAGTTTGTGTCCCAGAAAATCAGCAAAACCCGCTGGCGACCGCTGCCTCCGG
GAAGTTTACAGACCGCGGAGACGTTCGCTACAGGATCTTGGGACAATGAGGAAAATTATATTTCACTGTG
GTCTATTGGAGATTTTGGAAACTTGGACTCTGATGGAGGGTTTGAAGGAGACCATCAGTTATTGTGTGAT
ATCAGACACCATGGTGATGTAATGGATTTACAGTTTTTTGACCAGGAAAGAATTGTCGCTGCTTCATCAA
CAGGATGTGTAACAGTTTTCCTTCACCATCCAAATAACCAGACTCTGTCAGTCAACCAGCAGTGGACTAC
AGCTCACTACCACACAGGCCCTGGCAGTCCTTCCTATAGCAGTGCACCATGTACAGGTGTTGTGTGCAAC
AACCCAGAAATCGTTACAGTTGGAGAGGATGGTCGAATAAATCTCTTCAGAGCTGATCACAAGGAAGCTG
TAAGAACCATAGACAATGCAGATAGTAGTACACTCCATGCTGTAACCTTTCTTCGAACTCCTGAGATTCT
TACTGTAAATTCAATTGGACAGTTGAAAATATGGGATTTCAGACAACAAGGAAATGAGCCTTCTCAGATA
TTGTCACTGACTGGTGACCGAGTGCCACTCCACTGTGTTGATAGACATCCCAACCAACAGCATGTTGTAG
CTACTGGTGGCCAAGATGGAATGTTGAGTATTTGGGATGTTAGACAAGGTACTATGCCTGTATCTCTGCT
GAAGGCTCATGAAGCTGAAATGTGGGAAGTTCACTTTCACCCATCCAACCCAGAACATCTTTTTACCTGC
TCTGAAGATGGATCCCTCTGGCACTGGGATGCTTCCACAGATGTACCTGAAAAGTCGTCACTCTTTCACC
AAGGAGGAAGAAGCAGTACTTTTTTGTCTCATAGCATTAGTAACCAAGCTAATGTTCACCAGTCTGTCAT
TAGCTCCTGGCTCAGCACTGATCCTGCAAAAGACCGAATTGAAATCACAAGCTTACTTCCCAGTAGGTCT
CTGTCTGTGAACACTTTGGATGTTTTAGGTCCTTGTCTTGTTTGTGGAACCGATGCAGAAGCAATTTATG
TTACTAGACATCTTTTTTCG
